>Addgene plasmid #173616 | Lenti-sgAtrx#2/Cre | addgene full sequence | sequence record 363663 | Addgene NGS Result
TGTATTTAGAAAAATAAACAAATAGGGGTTCCGCGCACATTTCCCCGAAAAGTGCCACCTGACGTCGACG
GATCGGGAGATCTCCCGATCCCCTATGGTGCACTCTCAGTACAATCTGCTCTGATGCCGCATAGTTAAGC
CAGTATCTGCTCCCTGCTTGTGTGTTGGAGGTCGCTGAGTAGTGCGCGAGCAAAATTTAAGCTACAACAA
GGCAAGGCTTGACCGACAATTGCATGAAGAATCTGCTTAGGGTTAGGCGTTTTGCGCTGCTTCGCGATGT
ACGGGCCAGATATACGCGTTGACATTGATTATTGACTAGTTATTAATAGTAATCAATTACGGGGTCATTA
GTTCATAGCCCATATATGGAGTTCCGCGTTACATAACTTACGGTAAATGGCCCGCCTGGCTGACCGCCCA
ACGACCCCCGCCCATTGACGTCAATAATGACGTATGTTCCCATAGTAACGCCAATAGGGACTTTCCATTG
ACGTCAATGGGTGGAGTATTTACGGTAAACTGCCCACTTGGCAGTACATCAAGTGTATCATATGCCAAGT
ACGCCCCCTATTGACGTCAATGACGGTAAATGGCCCGCCTGGCATTATGCCCAGTACATGACCTTATGGG
ACTTTCCTACTTGGCAGTACATCTACGTATTAGTCATCGCTATTACCATGGTGATGCGGTTTTGGCAGTA
CATCAATGGGCGTGGATAGCGGTTTGACTCACGGGGATTTCCAAGTCTCCACCCCATTGACGTCAATGGG
AGTTTGTTTTGGCACCAAAATCAACGGGACTTTCCAAAATGTCGTAACAACTCCGCCCCATTGACGCAAA
TGGGCGGTAGGCGTGTACGGTGGGAGGTCTATATAAGCAGCGCGTTTTGCCTGTACTGGGTCTCTCTGGT
TAGACCAGATCTGAGCCTGGGAGCTCTCTGGCTAACTAGGGAACCCACTGCTTAAGCCTCAATAAAGCTT
GCCTTGAGTGCTTCAAGTAGTGTGTGCCCGTCTGTTGTGTGACTCTGGTAACTAGAGATCCCTCAGACCC
TTTTAGTCAGTGTGGAAAATCTCTAGCAGTGGCGCCCGAACAGGGACTTGAAAGCGAAAGGGAAACCAGA
GGAGCTCTCTCGACGCAGGACTCGGCTTGCTGAAGCGCGCACGGCAAGAGGCGAGGGGCGGCGACTGGTG
AGTACGCCAAAAATTTTGACTAGCGGAGGCTAGAAGGAGAGAGATGGGTGCGAGAGCGTCAGTATTAAGC
GGGGGAGAATTAGATCGCGATGGGAAAAAATTCGGTTAAGGCCAGGGGGAAAGAAAAAATATAAATTAAA
ACATATAGTATGGGCAAGCAGGGAGCTAGAACGATTCGCAGTTAATCCTGGCCTGTTAGAAACATCAGAA
GGCTGTAGACAAATACTGGGACAGCTACAACCATCCCTTCAGACAGGATCAGAAGAACTTAGATCATTAT
ATAATACAGTAGCAACCCTCTATTGTGTGCATCAAAGGATAGAGATAAAAGACACCAAGGAAGCTTTAGA
CAAGATAGAGGAAGAGCAAAACAAAAGTAAGACCACCGCACAGCAAGCGGCCGGCCGCTGATCTTCAGAC
CTGGAGGAGGAGATATGAGGGACAATTGGAGAAGTGAATTATATAAATATAAAGTAGTAAAAATTGAACC
ATTAGGAGTAGCACCCACCAAGGCAAAGAGAAGAGTGGTGCAGAGAGAAAAAAGAGCAGTGGGAATAGGA
GCTTTGTTCCTTGGGTTCTTGGGAGCAGCAGGAAGCACTATGGGCGCAGCGTCAATGACGCTGACGGTAC
AGGCCAGACAATTATTGTCTGGTATAGTGCAGCAGCAGAACAATTTGCTGAGGGCTATTGAGGCGCAACA
GCATCTGTTGCAACTCACAGTCTGGGGCATCAAGCAGCTCCAGGCAAGAATCCTGGCTGTGGAAAGATAC
CTAAAGGATCAACAGCTCCTGGGGATTTGGGGTTGCTCTGGAAAACTCATTTGCACCACTGCTGTGCCTT
GGAATGCTAGTTGGAGTAATAAATCTCTGGAACAGATTTGGAATCACACGACCTGGATGGAGTGGGACAG
AGAAATTAACAATTACACAAGCTTAATACACTCCTTAATTGAAGAATCGCAAAACCAGCAAGAAAAGAAT
GAACAAGAATTATTGGAATTAGATAAATGGGCAAGTTTGTGGAATTGGTTTAACATAACAAATTGGCTGT
GGTATATAAAATTATTCATAATGATAGTAGGAGGCTTGGTAGGTTTAAGAATAGTTTTTGCTGTACTTTC
TATAGTGAATAGAGTTAGGCAGGGATATTCACCATTATCGTTTCAGACCCACCTCCCAACCCCGAGGGGA
CCCGACAGGCCCGAAGGAATAGAAGAAGAAGGTGGAGAGAGAGACAGAGACAGATCCATTCGATTAGTGA
ACGGATCGGCACTGCGTGCGCCAATTCTGCAGACAAATGGCAGTATTCATCCACAATTTTAAAAGAAAAG
GGGGGATTGGGGGGTACAGTGCAGGGGAAAGAATAGTAGACATAATAGCAACAGACATACAAACTAAAGA
ATTACAAAAACAAATTACAAAAATTCAAAATTTTCGGGTTTATTACAGGGACAGCAGAGATCCAGTTTGG
TTAGTACCGGGCCCGCTCTAGCCCTGCAGGAACTGTTTAAACTGTGAGGGCCTATTTCCCATGATTCCTT
CATATTTGCATATACGATACAAGGCTGTTAGAGAGATAATTGGAATTAATTTGACTGTAAACACAAAGAT
ATTAGTACAAAATACGTGACGTAGAAAGTAATAATTTCTTGGGTAGTTTGCAGTTTTAAAATTATGTTTT
AAAATGGACTATCATATGCTTACCGTAACTTGAAAGTATTTCGATTTCTTGGCTTTATATATCTTGTGGA
AAGGACCAAACACCGAACGCGGAGGTAAATACAAGGTTTTAGAGCTAGAAATAGCAAGTTAAAATAAGGC
TAGTCCGTTATCAACTTGAAAAAGTGGCACCGAGTCGGTGCTTTTTTGTTTGGCGCGCCTATGGCTTAAT
TAACATGGCGGCCGCATTCTACCGGGTAGGGGAGGCGCTTTTCCCAAGGCAGTCTGGAGCATGCGCTTTA
GCAGCCCCGCTGGGCACTTGGCGCTACACAAGTGGCCTCTGGCCTCGCACACATTCCACATCCACCGGTA
GGCGCCAACCGGCTCCGTTCTTTGGTGGCCCCTTCGCGCCACCTTCTACTCCTCCCCTAGTCAGGAAGTT
CCCCCCCGCCCCGCAGCTCGCGTCGTGCAGGACGTGACAAATGGAAGTAGCACGTCTCACTAGTCTCGTG
CAGATGGACAGCACCGCTGAGCAATGGAAGCGGGTAGGCCTTTGGGGCAGCGGCCAATAGCAGCTTTGCT
CCTTCGCTTTCTGGGCTCAGAGGCTGGGAAGGGGTGGGTCCGGGGGCGGGCTCAGGGGCGGGCTCAGGGG
CGGGGCGGGCGCCCGAAGGTCCTCCGGAGGCCCGGCATTCTGCACGCTTCAAAAGCGCACGTCTGCCGCG
CTGTTCTCCTCTTCCTCATCTCCGGGACCCGGGATGCCCAAGAAGAAGAGGAAGGTGTCCAATTTACTGA
CCGTACACCAAAATTTGCCTGCATTACCGGTCGATGCAACGAGTGATGAGGTTCGCAAGAACCTGATGGA
CATGTTCAGGGATCGCCAGGCGTTTTCTGAGCATACCTGGAAAATGCTTCTGTCCGTTTGCCGGTCGTGG
GCGGCATGGTGCAAGTTGAATAACCGGAAATGGTTTCCCGCAGAACCTGAAGATGTTCGCGATTATCTTC
TATATCTTCAGGCGCGCGGTCTGGCAGTAAAAACTATCCAGCAACATTTGGGCCAGCTAAACATGCTTCA
TCGTCGGTCCGGGCTGCCACGACCAAGTGACAGCAATGCTGTTTCACTGGTTATGCGGCGGATCCGAAAA
GAAAACGTTGATGCCGGTGAACGTGCAAAACAGGCTCTAGCGTTCGAACGCACTGATTTCGACCAGGTTC
GTTCACTCATGGAAAATAGCGATCGCTGCCAGGATATACGTAATCTGGCATTTCTGGGGATTGCTTATAA
CACCCTGTTACGTATAGCCGAAATTGCCAGGATCAGGGTTAAAGATATCTCACGTACTGACGGTGGGAGA
ATGTTAATCCATATTGGCAGAACGAAAACGCTGGTTAGCACCGCAGGTGTAGAGAAGGCACTTAGCCTGG
GGGTAACTAAACTGGTCGAGCGATGGATTTCCGTCTCTGGTGTAGCTGATGATCCGAATAACTACCTGTT
TTGCCGGGTCAGAAAAAATGGTGTTGCCGCGCCATCTGCCACCAGCCAGCTATCAACTCGCGCCCTGGAA
GGGATTTTTGAAGCAACTCATCGATTGATTTACGGCGCTAAGGATGACTCTGGTCAGAGATACCTGGCCT
GGTCTGGACACAGTGCCCGTGTCGGAGCCGCGCGAGATATGGCCCGCGCTGGAGTTTCAATACCGGAGAT
CATGCAAGCTGGTGGCTGGACCAATGTAAATATTGTCATGAACTATATCCGTAACCTGGATAGTGAAACA
GGGGCAATGGTGCGCCTGCTGGAAGATGGCGATTAGCCATGTTTAAGGGTTCCGGTTCCACTAGGTACAA
TTCGATATCAAGCTTATCGATAATCAACCTCTGGATTACAAAATTTGTGAAAGATTGACTGGTATTCTTA
ACTATGTTGCTCCTTTTACGCTATGTGGATACGCTGCTTTAATGCCTTTGTATCATGCTATTGCTTCCCG
TATGGCTTTCATTTTCTCCTCCTTGTATAAATCCTGGTTGCTGTCTCTTTATGAGGAGTTGTGGCCCGTT
GTCAGGCAACGTGGCGTGGTGTGCACTGTGTTTGCTGACGCAACCCCCACTGGTTGGGGCATTGCCACCA
CCTGTCAGCTCCTTTCCGGGACTTTCGCTTTCCCCCTCCCTATTGCCACGGCGGAACTCATCGCCGCCTG
CCTTGCCCGCTGCTGGACAGGGGCTCGGCTGTTGGGCACTGACAATTCCGTGGTGTTGTCGGGGAAATCA
TCGTCCTTTCCTTGGCTGCTCGCCTGTGTTGCCACCTGGATTCTGCGCGGGACGTCCTTCTGCTACGTCC
CTTCGGCCCTCAATCCAGCGGACCTTCCTTCCCGCGGCCTGCTGCCGGCTCTGCGGCCTCTTCCGCGTCT
TCGCCTTCGCCCTCAGACGAGTCGGATCTCCCTTTGGGCCGCCTCCCCGCATCGATACCGTCGACCTCGA
TCGAGACCTAGAAAAACATGGAGCAATCACAAGTAGCAATACAGCAGCTACCAATGCTGATTGTGCCTGG
CTAGAAGCACAAGAGGAGGAGGAGGTGGGTTTTCCAGTCACACCTCAGGTACCTTTAAGACCAATGACTT
ACAAGGCAGCTGTAGATCTTAGCCACTTTTTAAAAGAAAAGGGGGGACTGGAAGGGCTAATTCACTCCCA
ACGAAGACAAGATATCCTTGATCTGTGGATCTACCACACACAAGGCTACTTCCCTGATTGGCAGAACTAC
ACACCAGGGCCAGGGATCAGATATCCACTGACCTTTGGATGGTGCTACAAGCTAGTACCAGTTGAGCAAG
AGAAGGTAGAAGAAGCCAATGAAGGAGAGAACACCCGCTTGTTACACCCTGTGAGCCTGCATGGGATGGA
TGACCCGGAGAGAGAAGTATTAGAGTGGAGGTTTGACAGCCGCCTAGCATTTCATCACATGGCCCGAGAG
CTGCATCCGGACTGTACTGGGTCTCTCTGGTTAGACCAGATCTGAGCCTGGGAGCTCTCTGGCTAACTAG
GGAACCCACTGCTTAAGCCTCAATAAAGCTTGCCTTGAGTGCTTCAAGTAGTGTGTGCCCGTCTGTTGTG
TGACTCTGGTAACTAGAGATCCCTCAGACCCTTTTAGTCAGTGTGGAAAATCTCTAGCAGCATGTGAGCA
AAAGGCCAGCAAAAGGCCAGGAACCGTAAAAAGGCCGCGTTGCTGGCGTTTTTCCATAGGCTCCGCCCCC
CTGACGAGCATCACAAAAATCGACGCTCAAGTCAGAGGTGGCGAAACCCGACAGGACTATAAAGATACCA
GGCGTTTCCCCCTGGAAGCTCCCTCGTGCGCTCTCCTGTTCCGACCCTGCCGCTTACCGGATACCTGTCC
GCCTTTCTCCCTTCGGGAAGCGTGGCGCTTTCTCATAGCTCACGCTGTAGGTATCTCAGTTCGGTGTAGG
TCGTTCGCTCCAAGCTGGGCTGTGTGCACGAACCCCCCGTTCAGCCCGACCGCTGCGCCTTATCCGGTAA
CTATCGTCTTGAGTCCAACCCGGTAAGACACGACTTATCGCCACTGGCAGCAGCCACTGGTAACAGGATT
AGCAGAGCGAGGTATGTAGGCGGTGCTACAGAGTTCTTGAAGTGGTGGCCTAACTACGGCTACACTAGAA
GAACAGTATTTGGTATCTGCGCTCTGCTGAAGCCAGTTACCTTCGGAAAAAGAGTTGGTAGCTCTTGATC
CGGCAAACAAACCACCGCTGGTAGCGGTGGTTTTTTTGTTTGCAAGCAGCAGATTACGCGCAGAAAAAAA
GGATCTCAAGAAGATCCTTTGATCTTTTCTACGGGGTCTGACGCTCAGTGGAACGAAAACTCACGTTAAG
GGATTTTGGTCATGAGATTATCAAAAAGGATCTTCACCTAGATCCTTTTAAATTAAAAATGAAGTTTTAA
ATCAATCTAAAGTATATATGAGTAAACTTGGTCTGACAGTTACCAATGCTTAATCAGTGAGGCACCTATC
TCAGCGATCTGTCTATTTCGTTCATCCATAGTTGCCTGACTCCCCGTCGTGTAGATAACTACGATACGGG
AGGGCTTACCATCTGGCCCCAGTGCTGCAATGATACCGCGAGACCCACGCTCACCGGCTCCAGATTTATC
AGCAATAAACCAGCCAGCCGGAAGGGCCGAGCGCAGAAGTGGTCCTGCAACTTTATCCGCCTCCATCCAG
TCTATTAATTGTTGCCGGGAAGCTAGAGTAAGTAGTTCGCCAGTTAATAGTTTGCGCAACGTTGTTGCCA
TTGCTACAGGCATCGTGGTGTCACGCTCGTCGTTTGGTATGGCTTCATTCAGCTCCGGTTCCCAACGATC
AAGGCGAGTTACATGATCCCCCATGTTGTGCAAAAAAGCGGTTAGCTCCTTCGGTCCTCCGATCGTTGTC
AGAAGTAAGTTGGCCGCAGTGTTATCACTCATGGTTATGGCAGCACTGCATAATTCTCTTACTGTCATGC
CATCCGTAAGATGCTTTTCTGTGACTGGTGAGTACTCAACCAAGTCATTCTGAGAATAGTGTATGCGGCG
ACCGAGTTGCTCTTGCCCGGCGTCAATACGGGATAATACCGCGCCACATAGCAGAACTTTAAAAGTGCTC
ATCATTGGAAAACGTTCTTCGGGGCGAAAACTCTCAAGGATCTTACCGCTGTTGAGATCCAGTTCGATGT
AACCCACTCGTGCACCCAACTGATCTTCAGCATCTTTTACTTTCACCAGCGTTTCTGGGTGAGCAAAAAC
AGGAAGGCAAAATGCCGCAAAAAAGGGAATAAGGGCGACACGGAAATGTTGAATACTCATACTCTTCCTT
TTTCAATATTATTGAAGCATTTATCAGGGTTATTGTCTCATGAGCGGATACATATTTGAA
Features (pLannotate 1.2.2; 21 found; start..end, strand, type, name):
     94..146     -  misc_feature   bom (fragment): basis of mobility region from pBR322
    301..680     +  enhancer       CMV enhancer: human cytomegalovirus immediate early enhancer
    681..880     +  promoter       CMV promoter: human cytomegalovirus (CMV) immediate early promoter
    898..1078    +  LTR            5' LTR (truncated): truncated 5' long terminal repeat (LTR) from HIV-1
   1125..1250    +  misc_feature   HIV-1 Ψ: packaging signal of human immunodeficiency virus type 1
   1234..1572    +  CDS            HIV-1 gag (fragment): gag protein from human immunodeficiency virus 1; gag
   1747..1980    +  misc_feature   RRE: The Rev response element (RRE) of HIV-1 allows for Rev-dependent mRNA export from the nucleus to the cytoplasm.
   2357..2457    +  CDS            Rev (fragment): human immunodeficiency virus 1 (HIV-1) Rev protein; rev; enhances nuclear export of unspliced and incompletely spliced viral mRNAs
   2507..2624    +  misc_feature   cPPT/CTS: central polypurine tract and central termination sequence of HIV-1
   2706..2946    +  promoter       U6 promoter: RNA polymerase III promoter for human U6 snRNA
   2976..3051    +  misc_RNA       gRNA scaffold: guide RNA scaffold for the Streptococcus pyogenes CRISPR/Cas9 system
   3104..3596    +  promoter       PGK promoter: mouse phosphoglycerate kinase 1 promoter
   3626..4656    +  CDS            Cre (fragment): site-specific recombinase Cre is a site-specific recombinase from bacteriophage P1. Recombination occurs at loxP sequences.
   4689..4712    +  misc_feature   MCS (fragment): pBluescript multiple cloning site
   4712..5300    +  misc_feature   WPRE: woodchuck hepatitis virus posttranscriptional regulatory element
   5301..5320    +  misc_feature   MCS (fragment): pBluescript multiple cloning site
   5322..5822    +  CDS            nef (fragment): NEF_HV1LA - Experimental evidence at protein level: Swiss-Prot protein existence level 1. Extracellular Nef protein targets CD4(+) T-lymphocytes for apoptosis by interacting with CXCR4 surface receptors. From Human immunodeficiency virus type 1 group M subtype B (isolate Lai) (HIV-1).
   5829..6009    +  LTR            5' LTR (truncated): truncated 5' long terminal repeat (LTR) from HIV-1
   6071..6659    -  rep_origin     ori: high-copy-number ColE1/pMB1/pBR322/pUC origin of replication
   6830..7690    -  CDS            AmpR: β-lactamase; bla; confers resistance to ampicillin, carbenicillin, and related antibiotics
   7691..35      -  promoter       AmpR promoter (across the origin): bla
