[The description below was written by a language model from this plasmid's Addgene catalogue record and pLannotate feature annotations shown in this document.]
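Description:
Lenti-sgAtrx#2/Cre is an HIV-1-derived lentiviral transfer plasmid built on the pLL3.3 backbone that delivers a CRISPR guide RNA against mouse Atrx together with Cre recombinase. It is propagated in bacteria as a high-copy plasmid through a ColE1/pUC-type origin and selected with ampicillin via the β-lactamase gene. The annotated sequence record is about 7.8 kb.

The viral genome is transcribed in packaging cells from a CMV enhancer/promoter fused to a truncated 5' LTR, an arrangement that typically makes genomic RNA production Tat-independent. This is followed by the Ψ packaging signal with a partial gag sequence, the Rev response element for nuclear export of the unspliced RNA, and the cPPT/CTS, which aids nuclear import in target cells. Two expression units sit between these elements and the 3' LTR. A human U6 RNA polymerase III promoter drives the Atrx-targeting spacer fused to the Streptococcus pyogenes Cas9 gRNA scaffold, and a mouse PGK promoter drives Cre, with a downstream WPRE to enhance transcript stability and expression. A nef fragment and a truncated LTR close the provirus.

The plasmid encodes neither Cas9 nor a mammalian selection marker or reporter, so editing depends on Cas9 supplied by the recipient cells or animal. The design suits systems in which Cre simultaneously activates or deletes loxP-flanked alleles, such as conditional oncogenes or Cas9 transgenes, while the guide disrupts Atrx in the same transduced cells. The associated publication concerns functional analysis of tumour suppressors in oncogenic KRAS-driven lung cancer, which is consistent with this use. The "#2" in the name suggests it is one of several Atrx guides in the set.
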