Addgene plasmid #173616: Lenti-sgAtrx#2/Cre
Purpose: Expresses a Atrx-targeting gRNA and Cre-recombinase
Depositing lab: Charles Swanton. Depositing organization: University College London. Publication: A functional taxonomy of tumor suppression in oncogenic KRAS-driven lung cancer. Cai H, Chew SK, Li C, Tsai MK, Andrejka L, Murray CW, Hughes NW, Shuldiner EG, Ashkin EL, Tang R, Hung KL, Chen LC, Lee SYC, Yousefi M, Lin WY, Kunder CA, Cong L, McFarland CD, Petrov DA, Swanton C, Winslow MM. Cancer Discov. 2021 Feb 19. pii: 2159-8290.CD-20-1325. doi: 10.1158/2159-8290.CD-20-1325. PubMed 33608386.
Backbone
  Vector backbone: pLL3.3
  Vector type: Lentiviral, Cre/Lox, CRISPR
Growth in bacteria
  Bacterial resistance: Ampicillin, 100 μg/mL
  Growth temperature: 37°C
  Growth strain: NEB Stable
  Copy number: High Copy
Gene/Insert
  Gene/Insert name: gRNA targeting Atrx
  gRNA/shRNA sequence: AACGCGGAGGTAAATACAAG
  Species: M. musculus (mouse)
  Entrez Gene: Atrx (a.k.a. 4833408C14Rik, ATR2, DXHXS6677E, HP1-BP38, Hp1bp2, Hp1bp38, MRXS3, RAD54L, Rad54, XH2, Xnp, ZNF-HX)
  Cloning method: Restriction Enzyme; 5′ cloning site unknown (unknown if destroyed); 3′ cloning site unknown (unknown if destroyed)
Terms and licenses: Academic/Nonprofit Terms; Industry Terms: Not Available to Industry
How to cite: Lenti-sgAtrx#2/Cre was a gift from Charles Swanton (Addgene plasmid # 173616 ; http://n2t.net/addgene:173616 ; RRID:Addgene_173616)
